>Addgene plasmid #239419 | pLP110_AAV Scramble Control | addgene full sequence | sequence record 487019 | Addgene NGS Result
CCTGCAGGCAGCTGCGCGCTCGCTCGCTCACTGAGGCCGCCCGGGCGTCGGGCGACCTTTGGTCGCCCGG
CCTCAGTGAGCGAGCGAGCGCGCAGAGAGGGAGTGGCCAACTCCATCACTAGGGGTTCCTGCGGCCTCTA
GACTCGAGAGTGCAAGTGGGTTTTAGGACCAGGATGAGGCGGGGTGGGGGTGCCTACCTGACGACCGACC
CCGACCCACTGGACAAGCACCCAACCCCCATTCCCCAAATTGCGCATCCCCTATCAGAGAGGGGGAGGGG
AAACAGGATGCGGCGAGGCGCGTGCGCACTGCCAGCTTCAGCACCGCGGACAGTGCCTTCGCCCCCGCCT
GGCGGCGCGCGCCACCGCCGCCTCAGCACTGAAGGCGCGCTGACGTCACTCGCCGGTCCCCCGCAAACTC
CCCTTCCCGGCCACCTTGGTCGCGTCCGCGCCGCCGCCGGCCCAGCCGGACCGCACCACGCGAGGCGCGA
GATAGGGGGGCACGGGCGCGACCATCTGCGCTGCGGCGCCGGCGACTCAGCGCTGCCTCAGTCTGCGGTG
GGCAGCGGAGGAGTCGTGTCGTGCCTGAGAGCGCAGACCGGTGCCACCATGGCCCCAAAGAAGAAGCGGA
AGGTCGGTATCCACGGAGTCCCAGCAGCCAAGCGGAACTACATCCTGGGCCTGGACATCGGCATCACCAG
CGTGGGCTACGGCATCATCGACTACGAGACACGGGACGTGATCGATGCCGGCGTGCGGCTGTTCAAAGAG
GCCAACGTGGAAAACAACGAGGGCAGGCGGAGCAAGAGAGGCGCCAGAAGGCTGAAGCGGCGGAGGCGGC
ATAGAATCCAGAGAGTGAAGAAGCTGCTGTTCGACTACAACCTGCTGACCGACCACAGCGAGCTGAGCGG
CATCAACCCCTACGAGGCCAGAGTGAAGGGCCTGAGCCAGAAGCTGAGCGAGGAAGAGTTCTCTGCCGCC
CTGCTGCACCTGGCCAAGAGAAGAGGCGTGCACAACGTGAACGAGGTGGAAGAGGACACCGGCAACGAGC
TGTCCACCAAAGAGCAGATCAGCCGGAACAGCAAGGCCCTGGAAGAGAAATACGTGGCCGAACTGCAGCT
GGAACGGCTGAAGAAAGACGGCGAAGTGCGGGGCAGCATCAACAGATTCAAGACCAGCGACTACGTGAAA
GAAGCCAAACAGCTGCTGAAGGTGCAGAAGGCCTACCACCAGCTGGACCAGAGCTTCATCGACACCTACA
TCGACCTGCTGGAAACCCGGCGGACCTACTATGAGGGACCTGGCGAGGGCAGCCCCTTCGGCTGGAAGGA
CATCAAAGAATGGTACGAGATGCTGATGGGCCACTGCACCTACTTCCCCGAGGAACTGCGGAGCGTGAAG
TACGCCTACAACGCCGACCTGTACAACGCCCTGAACGACCTGAACAATCTCGTGATCACCAGGGACGAGA
ACGAGAAGCTGGAATATTACGAGAAGTTCCAGATCATCGAGAACGTGTTCAAGCAGAAGAAGAAGCCCAC
CCTGAAGCAGATCGCCAAAGAAATCCTCGTGAACGAAGAGGATATTAAGGGCTACAGAGTGACCAGCACC
GGCAAGCCCGAGTTCACCAACCTGAAGGTGTACCACGACATCAAGGACATTACCGCCCGGAAAGAGATTA
TTGAGAACGCCGAGCTGCTGGATCAGATTGCCAAGATCCTGACCATCTACCAGAGCAGCGAGGACATCCA
GGAAGAACTGACCAATCTGAACTCCGAGCTGACCCAGGAAGAGATCGAGCAGATCTCTAATCTGAAGGGC
TATACCGGCACCCACAACCTGAGCCTGAAGGCCATCAACCTGATCCTGGACGAGCTGTGGCACACCAACG
ACAACCAGATCGCTATCTTCAACCGGCTGAAGCTGGTGCCCAAGAAGGTGGACCTGTCCCAGCAGAAAGA
GATCCCCACCACCCTGGTGGACGACTTCATCCTGAGCCCCGTCGTGAAGAGAAGCTTCATCCAGAGCATC
AAAGTGATCAACGCCATCATCAAGAAGTACGGCCTGCCCAACGACATCATTATCGAGCTGGCCCGCGAGA
AGAACTCCAAGGACGCCCAGAAAATGATCAACGAGATGCAGAAGCGGAACCGGCAGACCAACGAGCGGAT
CGAGGAAATCATCCGGACCACCGGCAAAGAGAACGCCAAGTACCTGATCGAGAAGATCAAGCTGCACGAC
ATGCAGGAAGGCAAGTGCCTGTACAGCCTGGAAGCCATCCCTCTGGAAGATCTGCTGAACAACCCCTTCA
ACTATGAGGTGGACCACATCATCCCCAGAAGCGTGTCCTTCGACAACAGCTTCAACAACAAGGTGCTCGT
GAAGCAGGAAGAAAACAGCAAGAAGGGCAACCGGACCCCATTCCAGTACCTGAGCAGCAGCGACAGCAAG
ATCAGCTACGAAACCTTCAAGAAGCACATCCTGAATCTGGCCAAGGGCAAGGGCAGAATCAGCAAGACCA
AGAAAGAGTATCTGCTGGAAGAACGGGACATCAACAGGTTCTCCGTGCAGAAAGACTTCATCAACCGGAA
CCTGGTGGATACCAGATACGCCACCAGAGGCCTGATGAACCTGCTGCGGAGCTACTTCAGAGTGAACAAC
CTGGACGTGAAAGTGAAGTCCATCAATGGCGGCTTCACCAGCTTTCTGCGGCGGAAGTGGAAGTTTAAGA
AAGAGCGGAACAAGGGGTACAAGCACCACGCCGAGGACGCCCTGATCATTGCCAACGCCGATTTCATCTT
CAAAGAGTGGAAGAAACTGGACAAGGCCAAAAAAGTGATGGAAAACCAGATGTTCGAGGAAAAGCAGGCC
GAGAGCATGCCCGAGATCGAAACCGAGCAGGAGTACAAAGAGATCTTCATCACCCCCCACCAGATCAAGC
ACATTAAGGACTTCAAGGACTACAAGTACAGCCACCGGGTGGACAAGAAGCCTAATAGAGAGCTGATTAA
CGACACCCTGTACTCCACCCGGAAGGACGACAAGGGCAACACCCTGATCGTGAACAATCTGAACGGCCTG
TACGACAAGGACAATGACAAGCTGAAAAAGCTGATCAACAAGAGCCCCGAAAAGCTGCTGATGTACCACC
ACGACCCCCAGACCTACCAGAAACTGAAGCTGATTATGGAACAGTACGGCGACGAGAAGAATCCCCTGTA
CAAGTACTACGAGGAAACCGGGAACTACCTGACCAAGTACTCCAAAAAGGACAACGGCCCCGTGATCAAG
AAGATTAAGTATTACGGCAACAAACTGAACGCCCATCTGGACATCACCGACGACTACCCCAACAGCAGAA
ACAAGGTCGTGAAGCTGTCCCTGAAGCCCTACAGATTCGACGTGTACCTGGACAATGGCGTGTACAAGTT
CGTGACCGTGAAGAATCTGGATGTGATCAAAAAAGAAAACTACTACGAAGTGAATAGCAAGTGCTATGAG
GAAGCTAAGAAGCTGAAGAAGATCAGCAACCAGGCCGAGTTTATCGCCTCCTTCTACAACAACGATCTGA
TCAAGATCAACGGCGAGCTGTATAGAGTGATCGGCGTGAACAACGACCTGCTGAACCGGATCGAAGTGAA
CATGATCGACATCACCTACCGCGAGTACCTGGAAAACATGAACGACAAGAGGCCCCCCAGGATCATTAAG
ACAATCGCCTCCAAGACCCAGAGCATTAAGAAGTACAGCACAGACATTCTGGGCAACCTGTATGAAGTGA
AATCTAAGAAGCACCCTCAGATCATCAAAAAGGGCAAAAGGCCGGCGGCCACGAAAAAGGCCGGCCAGGC
AAAAAAGAAAAAGGGATCCTACCCATACGATGTTCCAGATTACGCTTACCCATACGATGTTCCAGATTAC
GCTTACCCATACGATGTTCCAGATTACGCTTAAGAATTCCTAGAGCTCGCTGATCAGCCTCGACTGTGCC
TTCTAGTTGCCAGCCATCTGTTGTTTGCCCCTCCCCCGTGCCTTCCTTGACCCTGGAAGGTGCCACTCCC
ACTGTCCTTTCCTAATAAAATGAGGAAATTGCATCGCATTGTCTGAGTAGGTGTCATTCTATTCTGGGGG
GTGGGGTGGGGCAGGACAGCAAGGGGGAGGATTGGGAAGAGAATAGCAGGCATGCTGGGGAGGTACCGAG
GGCCTATTTCCCATGATTCCTTCATATTTGCATATACGATACAAGGCTGTTAGAGAGATAATTGGAATTA
ATTTGACTGTAAACACAAAGATATTAGTACAAAATACGTGACGTAGAAAGTAATAATTTCTTGGGTAGTT
TGCAGTTTTAAAATTATGTTTTAAAATGGACTATCATATGCTTACCGTAACTTGAAAGTATTTCGATTTC
TTGGCTTTATATATCTTGTGGAAAGGACGAAACACCGACGGAGGCTAAGCGTCGCAAGGTTTTAGTACTC
TGGAAACAGAATCTACTAAAACAAGGCAAAATGCCGTGTTTATCTCGTCAACTTGTTGGCGAGATTTTTG
CGGCCGCAGGAACCCCTAGTGATGGAGTTGGCCACTCCCTCTCTGCGCGCTCGCTCGCTCACTGAGGCCG
GGCGACCAAAGGTCGCCCGACGCCCGGGCTTTGCCCGGGCGGCCTCAGTGAGCGAGCGAGCGCGCAGCTG
CCTGCAGGGGCGCCTGATGCGGTATTTTCTCCTTACGCATCTGTGCGGTATTTCACACCGCATA
[95 nt withheld, positions 4755-4849]
T
[46 nt withheld, positions 4851-4896]
C
[141 nt withheld, positions 4898-5038]
CCTTTGACGTTGGAGTCCACGTTCTTT
[37 nt withheld, positions 5066-5102]
ACTCTATCTCGGGCTATTCTTTTGATTTATAAGGGATTTTGCCGATTTCGGTCTATTGGTTAAAAAATGA
GCTGATTTAACAAAAATTTAACGCGAATTTTAACAAAATATTAACGTTTACAATTTTATGGTGCACTCTC
AGTACAATCTGCTCTGATGCCGCATAGTTAAGCCAGCCCCGACACCCGCCAACACCCGCTGACGCGCCCT
GACGGGCTTGTCTGCTCCCGGCATCCGCTTACAGACAAGCTGTGACCGTCTCCGGGAGCTGCATGTGTCA
GAGGTTTTCACCGTCATCACCGAAACGCGCGAGACGAAAGGGCCTCGTGATACGCCTATTTTTATAGGTT
AATGTCATGATAATAATGGTTTCTTAGACGTCAGGTGGCACTTTTCGGGGAAATGTGCGCGGAACCCCTA
TTTGTTTATTTTTCTAAATACATTCAAATATGTATCCGCTCATGAGACAATAACCCTGATAAATGCTTCA
ATAATATTGAAAAAGGAAGAGTATGAGTATTCAACATTTCCGTGTCGCCCTTATTCCCTTTTTTGCGGCA
TTTTGCCTTCCTGTTTTTGCTCACCCAGAAACGCTGGTGAAAGTAAAAGATGCTGAAGATCAGTTGGGTG
CACGAGTGGGTTACATCGAACTGGATCTCAACAGCGGTAAGATCCTTGAGAGTTTTCGCCCCGAAGAACG
TTTTCCAATGATGAGCACTTTTAAAGTTCTGCTATGTGGCGCGGTATTATCCCGTATTGACGCCGGGCAA
GAGCAACTCGGTCGCCGCATACACTATTCTCAGAATGACTTGGTTGAGTACTCACCAGTCACAGAAAAGC
ATCTTACGGATGGCATGACAGTAAGAGAATTATGCAGTGCTGCCATAACCATGAGTGATAACACTGCGGC
CAACTTACTTCTGACAACGATCGGAGGACCGAAGGAGCTAACCGCTTTTTTGCACAACATGGGGGATCAT
GTAACTCGCCTTGATCGTTGGGAACCGGAGCTGAATGAAGCCATACCAAACGACGAGCGTGACACCACGA
TGCCTGTAGCAATGGCAACAACGTTGCGCAAACTATTAACTGGCGAACTACTTACTCTAGCTTCCCGGCA
ACAATTAATAGACTGGATGGAGGCGGATAAAGTTGCAGGACCACTTCTGCGCTCGGCCCTTCCGGCTGGC
TGGTTTATTGCTGATAAATCTGGAGCCGGTGAGCGTGGAAGCCGCGGTATCATTGCAGCACTGGGGCCAG
ATGGTAAGCCCTCCCGTATCGTAGTTATCTACACGACGGGGAGTCAGGCAACTATGGATGAACGAAATAG
ACAGATCGCTGAGATAGGTGCCTCACTGATTAAGCATTGGTAACTGTCAGACCAAGTTTACTCATATATA
CTTTAGATTGATTTAAAACTTCATTTTTAATTTAAAAGGATCTAGGTGAAGATCCTTTTTGATAATCTCA
TGACCAAAATCCCTTAACGTGAGTTTTCGTTCCACTGAGCGTCAGACCCCGTAGAAAAGATCAAAGGATC
TTCTTGAGATCCTTTTTTTCTGCGCGTAATCTGCTGCTTGCAAACAAAAAAACCACCGCTACCAGCGGTG
GTTTGTTTGCCGGATCAAGAGCTACCAACTCTTTTTCCGAAGGTAACTGGCTTCAGCAGAGCGCAGATAC
CAAATACTGTTCTTCTAGTGTAGCCGTAGTTAGGCCACCACTTCAAGAACTCTGTAGCACCGCCTACATA
CCTCGCTCTGCTAATCCTGTTACCAGTGGCTGCTGCCAGTGGCGATAAGTCGTGTCTTACCGGGTTGGAC
TCAAGACGATAGTTACCGGATAAGGCGCAGCGGTCGGGCTGAACGGGGGGTTCGTGCACACAGCCCAGCT
TGGAGCGAACGACCTACACCGAACTGAGATACCTACAGCGTGAGCTATGAGAAAGCGCCACGCTTCCCGA
AGGGAGAAAGGCGGACAGGTATCCGGTAAGCGGCAGGGTCGGAACAGGAGAGCGCACGAGGGAGCTTCCA
GGGGGAAACGCCTGGTATCTTTATAGTCCTGTCGGGTTTCGCCACCTCTGACTTGAGCGTCGATTTTTGT
GATGCTCGTCAGGGGGGCGGAGCCTATGGAAAAACGCCAGCAACGCGGCCTTTTTACGGTTCCTGGCCTT
TTGCTGGCCTTTTGCTCACATGT
Features (pLannotate 1.2.2; 19 found; start..end, strand, type, name):
     12..39      +  repeat_region  AAV2 ITR (fragment): inverted terminal repeat of adeno-associated virus serotype 2 inverted
     68..95      +  repeat_region  AAV2 ITR (fragment): inverted terminal repeat of adeno-associated virus serotype 2 inverted
    149..596     +  promoter       hSyn promoter: human synapsin I promoter; confers neuron-specific expression (Kügler et al., 2003)
    660..3815    +  CDS            cas9: CAS9_STAAU - Experimental evidence at protein level: Swiss-Prot protein existence level 1. CRISPR (clustered regularly interspaced short palindromic repeat) is an adaptive immune system that provides protection against mobile genetic elements (viruses, transposable elements and conjugative plasmids). CRISPR clusters contain spacers, sequences complementary to antecedent mobile elements, and target invading nucleic acids. CRISPR clusters are transcribed and processed into CRISPR RNA (crRNA). In type II CRISPR systems correct processing of pre-crRNA requires a trans- encoded small RNA (tracrRNA)
   3816..3863    +  CDS            nucleoplasmin NLS: bipartite nuclear localization signal from nucleoplasmin
   3870..3886    +  CDS            3xHA (fragment): three tandem HA epitope tags
   3897..3913    +  CDS            3xHA (fragment): three tandem HA epitope tags
   3924..3952    +  CDS            3xHA (fragment): three tandem HA epitope tags
   3984..4095    +  polyA_signal   bGH poly(A) signal: bovine growth hormone polyadenylation signal
   4198..4438    +  promoter       U6 promoter: RNA polymerase III promoter for human U6 snRNA
   4469..4544    +  misc_RNA       Sa gRNA scaffold: guide RNA scaffold for the Staphylococcus aureus CRISPR/Cas9 system
   4558..4698    +  repeat_region  AAV2 ITR: inverted terminal repeat of adeno-associated virus serotype 2 inverted
   4703..4754    -  misc_feature   bom (fragment): basis of mobility region from pBR322
   4773..5228    +  rep_origin     f1 ori (sequence partly withheld): f1 bacteriophage origin of replication; arrow indicates direction of (+) strand synthesis
   5229..5278    -  misc_feature   bom (fragment): basis of mobility region from pBR322
   5380..5415    -  CDS            rop (fragment): Rop protein, which maintains plasmids at low copy number; rop
   5510..5614    +  promoter       AmpR promoter: bla
   5615..6475    +  CDS            AmpR: β-lactamase; bla; confers resistance to ampicillin, carbenicillin, and related antibiotics
   6646..7234    +  rep_origin     ori: high-copy-number ColE1/pMB1/pBR322/pUC origin of replication
