[The description below was written by a language model from this plasmid's Addgene catalogue record and pLannotate feature annotations shown in this document.]
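Description:
pLP110_AAV Scramble Control is an all-in-one AAV transfer plasmid derived from the pX601 SaCas9/sgRNA backbone. It serves as the non-targeting control in a set of CRISPR reagents aimed at mouse α-synuclein (Snca). It is propagated in E. coli as a high-copy plasmid using a ColE1/pUC-type origin with ampicillin selection (AmpR, β-lactamase). An f1 origin is also present in the backbone. The catalogue lists a recombination-deficient growth strain, which is commonly chosen to protect the AAV2 inverted terminal repeats. In the sequenced record one ITR is annotated in full and the other only as short fragments.

Between the ITRs are two expression units. The first uses the human synapsin I promoter, which restricts expression to neurons, to drive Staphylococcus aureus Cas9 fused at its C-terminus to a nucleoplasmin nuclear localization signal and a 3xHA epitope tag, terminated by the bovine growth hormone polyadenylation signal. The named parent backbone carries a CMV promoter, so the annotated hSyn promoter indicates that this element was exchanged. The second unit is a human U6 RNA polymerase III promoter driving a 21-nt scrambled guide joined to the SaCas9 guide RNA scaffold. This produces an sgRNA intended to have no genomic target.

The catalogue's purpose line describes a lentiviral SpCas9 knockout plasmid for mouse α-syn. This conflicts with the vector type, the backbone and the feature table, all of which indicate an AAV SaCas9 construct carrying a scramble guide. The Snca gene annotation likewise reflects the experimental context rather than the guide's target. The associated work concerns manipulating endogenous α-synuclein in cultured mouse hippocampal neurons, where this plasmid would provide the matched negative control.
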