Addgene plasmid #239419: pLP110_AAV Scramble Control
Purpose: Lentiviral plasmid for SpCas9-based CRISPR KO of mouse α-syn
Depositing lab: Subhojit Roy. Depositing organization: University of California, San Diego (UCSD). Publication: Protocol for CRISPR-based manipulation and visualization of endogenous alpha-synuclein in cultured mouse hippocampal neurons. Parra-Rivas LA, Sharma R, Rust TE, Bazick HO, Carlson-Stevermer J, Zylka MJ, Ogawa Y, Roy S. STAR Protoc. 2025 Jul 21;6(3):103945. doi: 10.1016/j.xpro.2025.103945. PubMed 40700012.
Backbone
  Vector backbone: pX601-AAV-CMV::NLS-SaCas9-NLS-3xHA-bGHpA;U6::BsaI-sgRNA
  Vector type: AAV
Growth in bacteria
  Bacterial resistance: Ampicillin, 100 μg/mL
  Growth temperature: 37°C
  Growth strain: NEB Stable
  Copy number: High Copy
Gene/Insert
  Gene/Insert name: Scramble control
  gRNA/shRNA sequence: ACGGAGGCTAAGCGTCGCAAg
  Insert size (bp): 21
  Species: M. musculus (mouse)
  Entrez Gene: Snca (a.k.a. NACP, alpha-Syn, alphaSYN)
Terms and licenses: Academic/Nonprofit Terms; Industry Terms: Not Available to Industry
How to cite: pLP110_AAV Scramble Control was a gift from Subhojit Roy (Addgene plasmid # 239419 ; http://n2t.net/addgene:239419 ; RRID:Addgene_239419)
